Addgene plasmid #106056: Opto-GPR162
Purpose: Expression of a chimeric G-protein coupled receptor (Rhodopsin-GPR162; Opto-GPR162; E10)
Depositing lab: Harald Janovjak. Depositing organization: Institute of Science and Technology Austria (I.S.T. Austria). Publication: Optical functionalization of human Class A orphan G-protein-coupled receptors. Morri M, Sanchez-Romero I, Tichy AM, Kainrath S, Gerrard EJ, Hirschfeld PP, Schwarz J, Janovjak H. Nat Commun. 2018 May 16;9(1):1950. doi: 10.1038/s41467-018-04342-1. PubMed 29769519.
Backbone
  Vector backbone: pcDNA3.1-
  Backbone manufacturer: Invitrogen
  Backbone size w/o insert (bp): 5427
  Vector type: Mammalian Expression
  Selectable markers: Neomycin (select with G418)
Growth in bacteria
  Bacterial resistance: Ampicillin, 100 μg/mL
  Growth temperature: 37°C
  Growth strain: DH5alpha
  Copy number: High Copy
Gene/Insert
  Gene/Insert name: Opto-GPR162
  Species: H. sapiens (human), B. taurus (bovine)
  Insert size (bp): 1950
  Mutation: Chimeric receptor protein
  Entrez Gene: GPR162 (a.k.a. A-2, GRCA)
  Promoter: CMV
  Tag / fusion protein: VSV-G (N terminal on insert); Rhodopsin-1D4 (C terminal on insert)
  Cloning method: Restriction Enzyme; 5′ cloning site unknown (unknown if destroyed); 3′ cloning site unknown (unknown if destroyed)
  Sequencing primers: 5′ CMV_F (CGCAAATGGGCGGTAGGCGTG); 3′ pcDNA_R (CAACAGATGGCTGGCAAC)
Terms and licenses: Academic/Nonprofit Terms; Industry Terms: Not Available to Industry
Depositor comments: two step cloning; 5' and 3' sites cannot be used for (sub)cloning
How to cite: Opto-GPR162 was a gift from Harald Janovjak (Addgene plasmid # 106056 ; http://n2t.net/addgene:106056 ; RRID:Addgene_106056)
