[The description below was written by a language model from this plasmid's Addgene catalogue record and pLannotate feature annotations shown in this document.]
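Description:
Opto-GPR162 is a mammalian expression plasmid built on the Invitrogen pcDNA3.1(-) backbone, with a sequenced length of about 7.4 kb. It is propagated in E. coli from a high-copy ColE1/pUC-type origin under ampicillin selection (AmpR with its bla promoter). It also carries an f1 origin for single-stranded DNA production. For selection in mammalian cells, an SV40 enhancer/early promoter drives the neomycin phosphotransferase gene, terminated by an SV40 poly(A) signal, which allows G418 selection of stable transfectants. Several short annotations, including a truncated HIV-1 LTR fragment, ble, lacI and bom fragments, and lac promoter/operator elements, appear to be backbone remnants or partial matches rather than functional parts of the design.

The payload is a roughly 1.95 kb open reading frame encoding a chimeric G-protein-coupled receptor that combines bovine rhodopsin with the human orphan Class A receptor GPR162. It is transcribed from the CMV immediate-early enhancer/promoter and terminated by the bGH polyadenylation signal. A T7 promoter lies upstream of the insert. The catalogue lists an N-terminal VSV-G epitope and a C-terminal rhodopsin 1D4 epitope, both useful for detecting the protein. The feature table does not annotate these tags separately, but it does mark a bovine rhodopsin N-terminal segment containing an N-linked glycosylation signal, followed by a large GPR162 fragment, which fits the chimeric design. The exact domain boundaries of the chimera are not given in the record.

According to the associated study title, the construct belongs to a set made for optical functionalization of human orphan GPCRs, presumably to place GPR162 signalling under light control. The depositor notes a two-step cloning route and that the flanking sites cannot be used for subcloning.
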