Features (pLannotate 1.2.2; 21 found; start..end, strand, type, name):
     74..453     +  enhancer       CMV enhancer: human cytomegalovirus immediate early enhancer
    454..657     +  promoter       CMV promoter: human cytomegalovirus (CMV) immediate early promoter
    653..686     +  LTR            5' LTR (truncated) (fragment): truncated 5' long terminal repeat (LTR) from HIV-1
    702..720     +  promoter       T7 promoter: promoter for bacteriophage T7 RNA polymerase
    878..916     +  CDS            opsin tag: segment of bovine rhodopsin containing a signal for N-linked glycosylation (Favaloro et al., 2008) The asparagine in the NKT tripeptide will be glycosylated if this sequence is exposed to the ER lumen.
   1046..2689    +  CDS            GPR162 (fragment): GP162_HUMAN - Also known as GRCA. Experimental evidence at protein level: Swiss-Prot protein existence level 1. Orphan receptor. From Homo sapiens (Human).
   2793..2904    +  polyA_signal   bGH poly(A) signal: bovine growth hormone polyadenylation signal
   3021..3042    +  promoter       SV40 promoter (fragment): SV40 enhancer and early promoter
   3063..3491    +  rep_origin     f1 ori (sequence partly withheld): f1 bacteriophage origin of replication; arrow indicates direction of (+) strand synthesis
   3505..3834    +  promoter       SV40 promoter: SV40 enhancer and early promoter
   3901..4692    +  CDS            neo: KKA2_KLEPN - Also known as kan, nptII. Experimental evidence at protein level: Swiss-Prot protein existence level 1. Resistance to kanamycin, neomycin, paromomycin, ribostamycin, butirosin and gentamicin B. From Klebsiella pneumoniae.
   4716..4874    +  CDS            ble (fragment): BLE_KLEPN - Experimental evidence at protein level: Swiss-Prot protein existence level 1. Binding protein with a strong affinity to the bleomycin family of antibiotics. Binds to CL990; an antimitotic-antibiotic compound. From Klebsiella pneumoniae.
   4869..4990    +  polyA_signal   SV40 poly(A) signal: SV40 polyadenylation signal
   5063..5079    -  protein_bind   lac operator: The lac repressor binds to the lac operator to inhibit transcription in E. coli. This inhibition can be relieved by adding lactose or isopropyl-β-D-thiogalactopyranoside (IPTG). lac repressor encoded by lacI
   5087..5117    -  promoter       lac promoter: promoter for the E. coli lac operon
   5132..5153    -  protein_bind   CAP binding site: CAP binding activates transcription in the presence of cAMP. E. coli catabolite activator protein
   5166..5258    -  CDS            lacI (fragment): lac repressor; lacI; The lac repressor binds to the lac operator to inhibit transcription in E. coli. This inhibition can be relieved by adding lactose or isopropyl-β-D-thiogalactopyranoside (IPTG).
   5441..6029    -  rep_origin     ori: high-copy-number ColE1/pMB1/pBR322/pUC origin of replication
   6200..7060    -  CDS            AmpR: β-lactamase; bla; confers resistance to ampicillin, carbenicillin, and related antibiotics
   7061..7165    -  promoter       AmpR promoter: bla
   7224..7276    -  misc_feature   bom (fragment): basis of mobility region from pBR322
>Addgene plasmid #106056 | Opto-GPR162 | addgene full sequence | sequence record 209688 | Addgene NGS Result
AATTGCATGAAGAATCTGCTTAGGGTTAGGCGTTTTGCGCTGCTTCGCGATGTACGGGCCAGATATACGC
GTTGACATTGATTATTGACTAGTTATTAATAGTAATCAATTACGGGGTCATTAGTTCATAGCCCATATAT
GGAGTTCCGCGTTACATAACTTACGGTAAATGGCCCGCCTGGCTGACCGCCCAACGACCCCCGCCCATTG
ACGTCAATAATGACGTATGTTCCCATAGTAACGCCAATAGGGACTTTCCATTGACGTCAATGGGTGGAGT
ATTTACGGTAAACTGCCCACTTGGCAGTACATCAAGTGTATCATATGCCAAGTACGCCCCCTATTGACGT
CAATGACGGTAAATGGCCCGCCTGGCATTATGCCCAGTACATGACCTTATGGGACTTTCCTACTTGGCAG
TACATCTACGTATTAGTCATCGCTATTACCATGGTGATGCGGTTTTGGCAGTACATCAATGGGCGTGGAT
AGCGGTTTGACTCACGGGGATTTCCAAGTCTCCACCCCATTGACGTCAATGGGAGTTTGTTTTGGCACCA
AAATCAACGGGACTTTCCAAAATGTCGTAACAACTCCGCCCCATTGACGCAAATGGGCGGTAGGCGTGTA
CGGTGGGAGGTCTATATAAGCAGAGCTCTCTGGCTAACTAGAGAACCCACTGCTTACTGGCTTATCGAAA
TTAATACGACTCACTATAGGGAGACACAAGCTGGCTAGCGTTTAAACGGGCCCTCTAGACTCGAGCACCA
TGAAAACGATCATCGCCCTGAGCTACATCTTCTGCCTGGTATTCGCCATGTACACCGATATAGAGATGAA
CAGGCTGGGAAAGGATAGCCTCATGAACGGGACCGAGGGCCCAAACTTCTACGTGCCTTTCTCCAACAAG
ACGGGCGTGGTGCGCAGCCCCTTCGAGGCCCCGCAGTACTACCTGGCGGAGCCATGGCAGTTCTCCATGC
TGGCCGCCTACATGTTCCTGCTGATCATGCTTGGCTTCCCCATCAACTTCCTCACGCTGTACGTCATCTC
GGCCAAGCAGCAGAAGCACAAGCCACTCAACTACATCCTGCTCAACCTGGCCGTGGCCGACCTCTTCATG
GTGTTCGGGGGCTTCACCACCACCCTCTACACCTCTCTGCACGGGTACTTCGTCTTTGGGCCCACGGGCT
GCAACCTGGAGGGCTTCTTTGCCACCTTGGGCGGTGAAATTGCACTGTGGTCCTTGGTGGTCCTGGCCAT
CGAGCGGTACGTGGTGGTGCGCTGGCCCGTCAACTACCGCCTCAGCAACGCCAAGAAGCAGGCCATCATG
GGCGTCGCCTTCACCTGGGTCATGGCTCTGGCCTGTGCCGCGCCCCCCCTCGTCGGCTGGTCCAGGTACA
TCCCGGAGGGCATGCAGTGCTCGTGCGGGATTGACTACTACACGCCCCACGAGGAAACCAACAATGAGTC
GTTCGTCATCTACATGTTCGTGGTCCACTTCATCATCCCCCTGATTGTCATATTCTTCTGCTACGGAACA
CTGTGGGCCCGGCCCCGGAGGGCTCGGCAGGCCCGGAGAGTGGGGGGTGGTGGGGGGACCAAAGCGGGTG
GGCCAGGGGCCTTGGGTACCCGGCCAGCTTTTGAGGTACCAGCCATTGTGGTGGAGGATGCCCGAGGGAA
GCGGCGGTCCTCGCTGGATGGCTCGGAGTCTGCCAAGACATCCCTGCAGCGCATGGTGATCATCATGGTC
ATCGCTTTCCTAATCTGCTGGCTGCCCTACGCTGGGGTGGCGTTCTACATCTTCACCCATCAGGGCTCTG
ACTTTGGCCCCATCTTCATGACCATCCCGGCTTTCTTTGCCAAGACTTCTGCCGTCTACAACCCCGTCAT
CTACATCATGATGAACAAGCAGTTCCGCGCCGACGTGCGCACAGTGTGGGAGCAATGCGTGGCCATCATG
TCTGAGGAGGATGGAGATGACGATGGGGGCTGTGACGACTATGCAGAGGGCCGAGTTTGCAAAGTTCGCT
TTGATGCTAACGGAGCCACAGGACCAGGGAGCCGGGACCCCGCCCAGGTGAAGCTGCTGCCTGGAAGGCA
CATGCTGTTCCCTCCTCTTGAGAGAGTCCACTACTTACAGGTCCCCCTATCCCGGCGTCTGTCCCATGAT
GAGACAAACATCTTCTCTACCCCTCGGGAACCAGGCTCCTTCCTGCACAAGTGGTCATCCTCTGATGACA
TCCGGGTCCTCCCAGCCCAGAGCCGGGCCCTCGGGGGTCCTCCTGAGTACCTGGGACAAAGACACAGGTT
GGAGGACGAGGAGGACGAGGAAGAGGCTGAAGGTGGGGGGCTGGCCAGCCTTCGCCAATTCTTGGAGAGT
GGGGTTCTGGGGTCAGGTGGGGGACCCCCACGGGGTCCTGGCTTCTTCCGGGAGGAGATCACCACCTTCA
TCGATGAGACACCTCTGCCTTCTCCGACTGCCTCACCAGGGCACTCTCCTCGTCGGCCCCGGCCACTGGG
CCTCTCACCCCGCCGACTCTCCCTTGGGTCCCCTGAGAGCAGAGCCGTTGGACTTCCTTTGGGACTAAGC
GCAGGGAGGCGCTGCTCCCTGACGGGGGGTGAAGAAAGTGCAAGGGCTTGGGGAGGATCCTGGGGCCCAG
GCAACCCCATCTTTCCCCAGCTGACCCTGACAGAAACCAGCCAAGTGGCGCCTGCCTAAGAATTCCACCA
CACTGGACTAGTGGATCCGAGCTCGGTACCAAGCTTAAGTTTAAACCGCTGATCAGCCTCGACTGTGCCT
TCTAGTTGCCAGCCATCTGTTGTTTGCCCCTCCCCCGTGCCTTCCTTGACCCTGGAAGGTGCCACTCCCA
CTGTCCTTTCCTAATAAAATGAGGAAATTGCATCGCATTGTCTGAGTAGGTGTCATTCTATTCTGGGGGG
TGGGGTGGGGCAGGACAGCAAGGGGGAGGATTGGGAAGAGAATAGCAGGCATGCTGGGGATGCGGTGGGC
TCTATGGCTTCTGAGGCGGAAAGAACCAGCTGGGGCTCTAGGGGGTATCCCC
[124 nt withheld, positions 3063-3186]
C
[91 nt withheld, positions 3188-3278]
A
[49 nt withheld, positions 3280-3328]
CCTTTGACGTTGGAGTCCACGTTCTTT
[37 nt withheld, positions 3356-3392]
ACCCTATCTCGGTCTATTCTTTTGATTTATAAGGGATTTTGCCGATTTCGGCCTATTGGTTAAAAAATGA
GCTGATTTAACAAAAATTTAACGCGAATTAATTCTGTGGAATGTGTGTCAGTTAGGGTGTGGAAAGTCCC
CAGGCTCCCCAGCAGGCAGAAGTATGCAAAGCATGCATCTCAATTAGTCAGCAACCAGGTGTGGAAAGTC
CCCAGGCTCCCCAGCAGGCAGAAGTATGCAAAGCATGCATCTCAATTAGTCAGCAACCATAGTCCCGCCC
CTAACTCCGCCCATCCCGCCCCTAACTCCGCCCAGTTCCGCCCATTCTCCGCCCCATGGCTGACTAATTT
TTTTTATTTATGCAGAGGCCGAGGCCGCCTCTGCCTCTGAGCTATTCCAGAAGTAGTGAGGAGGCTTTTT
TGGAGGCCTAGGCTTTTGCAAAAAGCTCCCGGGAGCTTGTATATCCATTTTCGGATCTGATCAAGAGACA
GGATGAGGATCGTTTCGCATGATTGAACAAGATGGATTGCACGCAGGTTCTCCGGCCGCTTGGGTGGAGA
GGCTATTCGGCTATGACTGGGCACAACAGACAATCGGCTGCTCTGATGCCGCCGTGTTCCGGCTGTCAGC
GCAGGGGCGCCCGGTTCTTTTTGTCAAGACCGACCTGTCCGGTGCCCTGAATGAACTGCAGGACGAGGCA
GCGCGGCTATCGTGGCTGGCCACGACGGGCGTTCCTTGCGCAGCTGTGCTCGACGTTGTCACTGAAGCGG
GAAGGGACTGGCTGCTATTGGGCGAAGTGCCGGGGCAGGATCTCCTGTCATCTCACCTTGCTCCTGCCGA
GAAAGTATCCATCATGGCTGATGCAATGCGGCGGCTGCATACGCTTGATCCGGCTACCTGCCCATTCGAC
CACCAAGCGAAACATCGCATCGAGCGAGCACGTACTCGGATGGAAGCCGGTCTTGTCGATCAGGATGATC
TGGACGAAGAACATCAGGGGCTCGCGCCAGCCGAACTGTTCGCCAGGCTCAAGGCGCGCATGCCCGACGG
CGAGGATCTCGTCGTGACCCATGGCGATGCCTGCTTGCCGAATATCATGGTGGAAAATGGCCGCTTTTCT
GGATTCATCGACTGTGGCCGGCTGGGTGTGGCGGACCGCTATCAGGACATAGCGTTGGCTACCCGTGATA
TTGCTGAAGAACTTGGCGGCGAATGGGCTGACCGCTTCCTCGTGCTTTACGGTATCGCCGCTCCCGATTC
GCAGCGCATCGCCTTCTATCGCCTTCTTGACGAGTTCTTCTGAGCGGGACTCTGGGGTTCGAAATGACCG
ACCAAGCGACGCCCAACCTGCCATCACGAGATTTCGATTCCACCGCCGCCTTCTATGAAAGGTTGGGCTT
CGGAATCGTTTTCCGGGACGCCGGCTGGATGATCCTCCAGCGCGGGGATCTCATGCTGGAGTTCTTCGCC
CACCCCAACTTGTTTATTGCAGCTTATAATGGTTACAAATAAAGCAATAGCATCACAAATTTCACAAATA
AAGCATTTTTTTCACTGCATTCTAGTTGTGGTTTGTCCAAACTCATCAATGTATCTTATCATGTCTGTAT
ACCGTCGACCTCTAGCTAGAGCTTGGCGTAATCATGGTCATAGCTGTTTCCTGTGTGAAATTGTTATCCG
CTCACAATTCCACACAACATACGAGCCGGAAGCATAAAGTGTAAAGCCTGGGGTGCCTAATGAGTGAGCT
AACTCACATTAATTGCGTTGCGCTCACTGCCCGCTTTCCAGTCGGGAAACCTGTCGTGCCAGCTGCATTA
ATGAATCGGCCAACGCGCGGGGAGAGGCGGTTTGCGTATTGGGCGCTCTTGCGCTTCCTCGCTCACTGAC
TCGCTGCGCTCGGTCGTTCGGCTGCGGCGAGCGGTATCAGCTCACTCAAAGGCGGTAATACGGTTATCCA
CAGAATCAGGGGATAACGCAGGAAAGAACATGTGAGCAAAAGGCCAGCAAAAGGCCAGGAACCGTAAAAA
GGCCGCGTTGCTGGCGTTTTTCCATAGGCTCCGCCCCCCTGACGAGCATCACAAAAATCGACGCTCAAGT
CAGAGGTGGCGAAACCCGACAGGACTATAAAGATACCAGGCGTTTCCCCCTGGAAGCTCCCTCGTGCGCT
CTCCTGTTCCGACCCTGCCGCTTACCGGATACCTGTCCGCCTTTCTCCCTTCGGGAAGCGTGGCGCTTTC
TCATAGCTCACGCTGTAGGTATCTCAGTTCGGTGTAGGTCGTTCGCTCCAAGCTGGGCTGTGTGCACGAA
CCCCCCGTTCAGCCCGACCGCTGCGCCTTATCCGGTAACTATCGTCTTGAGTCCAACCCGGTAAGACACG
ACTTATCGCCACTGGCAGCAGCCACTGGTAACAGGATTAGCAGAGCGAGGTATGTAGGCGGTGCTACAGA
GTTCTTGAAGTGGTGGCCTAACTACGGCTACACTAGAAGAACAGTATTTGGTATCTGCGCTCTGCTGAAG
CCAGTTACCTTCGGAAAAAGAGTTGGTAGCTCTTGATCCGGCAAACAAACCACCGCTGGTAGCGGTGGTT
TTTTTGTTTGCAAGCAGCAGATTACGCGCAGAAAAAAAGGATCTCAAGAAGATCCTTTGATCTTTTCTAC
GGGGTCTGACGCTCAGTGGAACGAAAACTCACGTTAAGGGATTTTGGTCATGAGATTATCAAAAAGGATC
TTCACCTAGATCCTTTTAAATTAAAAATGAAGTTTTAAATCAATCTAAAGTATATATGAGTAAACTTGGT
CTGACAGTTACCAATGCTTAATCAGTGAGGCACCTATCTCAGCGATCTGTCTATTTCGTTCATCCATAGT
TGCCTGACTCCCCGTCGTGTAGATAACTACGATACGGGAGGGCTTACCATCTGGCCCCAGTGCTGCAATG
ATACCGCGGGACCCACGCTCACCGGCTCCAGATTTATCAGCAATAAACCAGCCAGCCGGAAGGGCCGAGC
GCAGAAGTGGTCCTGCAACTTTATCCGCCTCCATCCAGTCTATTAATTGTTGCCGGGAAGCTAGAGTAAG
TAGTTCGCCAGTTAATAGTTTGCGCAACGTTGTTGCCATTGCTACAGGCATCGTGGTGTCACGCTCGTCG
TTTGGTATGGCTTCATTCAGCTCCGGTTCCCAACGATCAAGGCGAGTTACATGATCCCCCATGTTGTGCA
AAAAAGCGGTTAGCTCCTTCGGTCCTCCGATCGTTGTCAGAAGTAAGTTGGCCGCAGTGTTATCACTCAT
GGTTATGGCAGCACTGCATAATTCTCTTACTGTCATGCCATCCGTAAGATGCTTTTCTGTGACTGGTGAG
TACTCAACCAAGTCATTCTGAGAATAGTGTATGCGGCGACCGAGTTGCTCTTGCCCGGCGTCAATACGGG
ATAATACCGCGCCACATAGCAGAACTTTAAAAGTGCTCATCATTGGAAAACGTTCTTCGGGGCGAAAACT
CTCAAGGATCTTACCACTGTTGAGATCCAGTTCGATGTAACCCACTCGTGCACCCAACTGATCTTCAGCA
TCTTTTACTTTCACCAGCGTTTCTGGGTGAGCAAAAACAGGAAGGCAAAATGCCGCAAAAAAGGGAATAA
GGGCGACACGGAAATGTTGAATACTCATACTCTTCCTTTTTCAATATTATTGAAGCATTTATCAGGGTTA
TTGTCTCATGAGCGGATACATATTTGAATGTATTTAGAAAAATAAACAAATAGGGGTTCCGCGCACATTT
CCCCGAAAAGTGCCACCTGACGTCGACGGATCGGGAGATCTCCCGATCCCCTATGGTGCACTCTCAGTAC
AATCTGCTCTGATGCCGCATAGTTAAGCCAGTATCTGCTCCCTGCTTGTGTGTTGGAGGTCGCTGAGTAG
TGCGCGAGCAAAATTTAAGCTACAACAAGGCAAGGCTTGACCGAC
