>Addgene plasmid #106056 | Opto-GPR162 | depositor partial sequence | sequence record 200819 | Opto-GPR162
ATGAAAACGATCATCGCCCTGAGCTACATCTTCTGCCTGGTATTCGCCATGTACACCGATATAGAGATGA
ACAGGCTGGGAAAGGATAGCCTCATGAACGGGACCGAGGGCCCAAACTTCTACGTGCCTTTCTCCAACAA
GACGGGCGTGGTGCGCAGCCCCTTCGAGGCCCCGCAGTACTACCTGGCGGAGCCATGGCAGTTCTCCATG
CTGGCCGCCTACATGTTCCTGCTGATCATGCTTGGCTTCCCCATCAACTTCCTCACGCTGTACGTCATCT
CGGCCAAGCAGCAGAAGCACAAGCCACTCAACTACATCCTGCTCAACCTGGCCGTGGCCGACCTCTTCAT
GGTGTTCGGGGGCTTCACCACCACCCTCTACACCTCTCTGCACGGGTACTTCGTCTTTGGGCCCACGGGC
TGCAACCTGGAGGGCTTCTTTGCCACCTTGGGCGGTGAAATTGCACTGTGGTCCTTGGTGGTCCTGGCCA
TCGAGCGGTACGTGGTGGTGCGCTGGCCCGTCAACTACCGCCTCAGCAACGCCAAGAAGCAGGCCATCAT
GGGCGTCGCCTTCACCTGGGTCATGGCTCTGGCCTGTGCCGCGCCCCCCCTCGTCGGCTGGTCCAGGTAC
ATCCCGGAGGGCATGCAGTGCTCGTGCGGGATTGACTACTACACGCCCCACGAGGAAACCAACAATGAGT
CGTTCGTCATCTACATGTTCGTGGTCCACTTCATCATCCCCCTGATTGTCATATTCTTCTGCTACGGAAC
ACTGTGGGCCCGGCCCCGGAGGGCTCGGCAGGCCCGGAGAGTGGGGGGTGGTGGGGGGACCAAAGCGGGT
GGGCCAGGGGCCTTGGGTACCCGGCCAGCTTTTGAGGTACCAGCCATTGTGGTGGAGGATGCCCGAGGGA
AGCGGCGGTCCTCGCTGGATGGCTCGGAGTCTGCCAAGACATCCCTGCAGCGCATGGTGATCATCATGGT
CATCGCTTTCCTAATCTGCTGGCTGCCCTACGCTGGGGTGGCGTTCTACATCTTCACCCATCAGGGCTCT
GACTTTGGCCCCATCTTCATGACCATCCCGGCTTTCTTTGCCAAGACTTCTGCCGTCTACAACCCCGTCA
TCTACATCATGATGAACAAGCAGTTCCGCGCCGACGTGCGCACAGTGTGGGAGCAATGCGTGGCCATCAT
GTCTGAGGAGGATGGAGATGACGATGGGGGCTGTGACGACTATGCAGAGGGCCGAGTTTGCAAAGTTCGC
TTTGATGCTAACGGAGCCACAGGACCAGGGAGCCGGGACCCCGCCCAGGTGAAGCTGCTGCCTGGAAGGC
ACATGCTGTTCCCTCCTCTTGAGAGAGTCCACTACTTACAGGTCCCCCTATCCCGGCGTCTGTCCCATGA
TGAGACAAACATCTTCTCTACCCCTCGGGAACCAGGCTCCTTCCTGCACAAGTGGTCATCCTCTGATGAC
ATCCGGGTCCTCCCAGCCCAGAGCCGGGCCCTCGGGGGTCCTCCTGAGTACCTGGGACAAAGACACAGGT
TGGAGGACGAGGAGGACGAGGAAGAGGCTGAAGGTGGGGGGCTGGCCAGCCTTCGCCAATTCTTGGAGAG
TGGGGTTCTGGGGTCAGGTGGGGGACCCCCACGGGGTCCTGGCTTCTTCCGGGAGGAGATCACCACCTTC
ATCGATGAGACACCTCTGCCTTCTCCGACTGCCTCACCAGGGCACTCTCCTCGTCGGCCCCGGCCACTGG
GCCTCTCACCCCGCCGACTCTCCCTTGGGTCCCCTGAGAGCAGAGCCGTTGGACTTCCTTTGGGACTAAG
CGCAGGGAGGCGCTGCTCCCTGACGGGGGGTGAAGAAAGTGCAAGGGCTTGGGGAGGATCCTGGGGCCCA
GGCAACCCCATCTTTCCCCAGCTGACCCTGACAGAAACCAGCCAAGTGGCGCCTGCCTAA
